Addgene plasmid #74341: pISH-Cux1
Purpose: Use to synthesize riboprobes for in situ hybridization (ISH) probe for Cux1. Not for gene expression.
Depositing lab: Peter Mombaerts. Depositing organization: Max Planck Research Unit for Neurogenetics. Publication: Expression of homeobox genes in the mouse olfactory epithelium. Parrilla M, Chang I, Degl'Innocenti A, Omura M. J Comp Neurol. 2016 Oct 1;524(14):2713-39. doi: 10.1002/cne.24051. Epub 2016 Jun 19. PubMed 27243442.
Backbone
  Vector backbone: pGEM-T easy
  Backbone manufacturer: Promega
  Backbone size w/o insert (bp): 3015
Growth in bacteria
  Bacterial resistance: Ampicillin, 100 μg/mL
  Growth temperature: 37°C
  Growth strain: DH5alpha
  Copy number: High Copy
Gene/Insert
  Gene/Insert name: cut-like homeobox 1 (alt name: Cux1)
  Species: M. musculus (mouse)
  Insert size (bp): 810
  GenBank ID: NM_001291233.1
  Entrez Gene: Cux1 (a.k.a. CDP, Cutl1, Cux, Cux-1)
  Cloning method: Unknown
  Sequencing primers: 5′ T7; 3′ SP6
Terms and licenses: Academic/Nonprofit Terms; Industry Terms: Not Available to Industry
Depositor comments: NcoI digestion and SP6 RNA polymerase for antisense probe
How to cite: pISH-Cux1 was a gift from Peter Mombaerts (Addgene plasmid # 74341 ; http://n2t.net/addgene:74341 ; RRID:Addgene_74341)
