[The description below was written by a language model from this plasmid's Addgene catalogue record and pLannotate feature annotations shown in this document.]
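Description:
pISH-Cux1 is a riboprobe template plasmid built on the Promega pGEM-T Easy cloning vector and carrying an approximately 810 bp fragment of the mouse cut-like homeobox 1 (Cux1) cDNA. It is maintained in E. coli as a high-copy plasmid through a ColE1/pUC-type origin and selected with ampicillin via the β-lactamase (AmpR) gene and its native promoter. The backbone also retains an f1 phage origin, which can support single-stranded DNA production, together with the lac promoter/operator and lacZα remnants of the blue/white screening cassette. That cassette is interrupted by the insert.

The Cux1 fragment sits in the multiple cloning region between opposing bacteriophage promoters, with T7 upstream reading in the sense direction of the annotated coding fragment and SP6 downstream reading back across it. This arrangement allows in vitro run-off transcription of either strand from linearised template. According to the depositor's note, the antisense probe is obtained by cutting with NcoI and transcribing with SP6 RNA polymerase. T7 transcription would by inference yield the sense strand, although the record does not describe a sense control.

The automated annotation labels the insert by homology to rat Cux1, which reflects conservation rather than a different source species. A short hit to a hornet peptide next to the insert is most likely a spurious match in polylinker sequence. The plasmid has no eukaryotic promoter and is explicitly not intended for gene expression. Its use is the synthesis of labelled RNA probes to detect Cux1 transcripts by in situ hybridization, in the context of a survey of homeobox gene expression in the mouse olfactory epithelium.
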