Features (pLannotate 1.2.2; 14 found; start..end, strand, type, name):
     63..869     +  CDS            Cux1 (fragment): CUX1_RAT - Also known as Cdpl1, Cutl1. Experimental evidence at protein level: Swiss-Prot protein existence level 1. [CDP/Cux p110]: Plays a role in cell cycle progression, in particular at the G1/S transition. As cells progress into S phase, a fraction of CUX1 molecules is proteolytically processed into N- terminally truncated proteins of 110 kDa. While CUX1 only transiently binds to DNA and carries the CCAAT-displacement activity, CDP/Cux p110 makes a stable interaction with DNA and stimulates expression of genes such as POLA1. From Rattus norvegicus (Rat).
    878..940     -  CDS            VESPI_VESMG (fragment): Experimental evidence at protein level: Swiss-Prot protein existence level 1. Shows contractile activity on isolated ileum smooth muscle. From Vespa magnifica (Hornet).
    952..970     -  promoter       SP6 promoter: promoter for bacteriophage SP6 RNA polymerase
   1012..1028    -  protein_bind   lac operator: The lac repressor binds to the lac operator to inhibit transcription in E. coli. This inhibition can be relieved by adding lactose or isopropyl-β-D-thiogalactopyranoside (IPTG). lac repressor encoded by lacI
   1036..1066    -  promoter       lac promoter: promoter for the E. coli lac operon
   1081..1102    -  protein_bind   CAP binding site: CAP binding activates transcription in the presence of cAMP. E. coli catabolite activator protein
   1115..1207    -  CDS            lacI (fragment): lac repressor; lacI; The lac repressor binds to the lac operator to inhibit transcription in E. coli. This inhibition can be relieved by adding lactose or isopropyl-β-D-thiogalactopyranoside (IPTG).
   1390..1978    -  rep_origin     ori: high-copy-number ColE1/pMB1/pBR322/pUC origin of replication
   2149..3009    -  CDS            AmpR: β-lactamase; bla; confers resistance to ampicillin, carbenicillin, and related antibiotics
   3010..3114    -  promoter       AmpR promoter: bla
   3141..3191    +  misc_feature   bom (fragment): basis of mobility region from pBR322
   3219..3647    -  rep_origin     f1 ori (sequence partly withheld): f1 bacteriophage origin of replication; arrow indicates direction of (+) strand synthesis
   3651..3808    -  CDS            lacZα (fragment): LacZα fragment of β-galactosidase; lacZ fragment
   3811..2       +  promoter       T7 promoter (across the origin): promoter for bacteriophage T7 RNA polymerase
>Addgene plasmid #74341 | pISH-Cux1 | addgene full sequence | sequence record 146198 | Addgene assembled sequence
GGGCGAATTGGGCCCGACGTCGCATGCTCCCGGCCGCCATGGCGGCCGCGGGAATTCGATTCTCAGAAAG
CACTCCAAAGACCTCTGCCAGCTGCAGCCCTGCCCCTGAGTCCCCAATGAGTTCCAGCGAATCTGTGAAG
AGTCTCACCGAGCTGGTCCAGCAGCCCTGTCCCGCCATTGAGACCAGTAAAGAAGGCAAACCACCAGAGC
CCAGCGACCCGCCTGCCTCAGACTCCCAGCCCACAACACCGCTGCCTCTCTCTGGACACTCAGCCCTCAG
CATCCAAGAATTAGTAGCCATGTCTCCTGAGCTGGACACGTATGGCATAACCAAGAGGGTCAAAGAGGTG
CTGACAGACAACAACCTCGGTCAGCGCTTATTTGGGGAGACCATTTTGGGGCTCACCCAGGGTTCTGTCT
CCGACCTCCTTGCCCGCCCAAAGCCTTGGCATAAGCTTAGTCTGAAAGGACGGGAACCCTTTGTCCGCAT
GCAGCTATGGCTGAACGACCCCAACAATGTGGAGAAGCTGATGGATATGAAGCGGATGGAGAAGAAAGCC
TACATGAAGAGGCGACACAGCTCTGTCAGTGACAGTCAGCCTTGTGAGCCCCCCTCTGTGGGTATTGACT
ATAGCCAAGGCGCCAGCCCCCAGCCACAACACCAGCTGAAGAAACCTCGAGTGGTGCTGGCTCCAGAGGA
GAAGGAAGCGCTGAAGCGAGCATATCAGCAGAAGCCATACCCATCACCAAAAACCATCGAGGAACTTGCC
ACACAACTCAACCTGAAGACCAGCACCGTCATCAACTGGTTCCATAATTACAGGTCTCGGATCCGCAGAG
AACTGTTCATTGAGGAGATTCAAGCTGGAAGAATCACTAGTGAATTCGCGGCCGCCTGCAGGTCGACCAT
ATGGGAGAGCTCCCAACGCGTTGGATGCATAGCTTGAGTATTCTATAGTGTCACCTAAATAGCTTGGCGT
AATCATGGTCATAGCTGTTTCCTGTGTGAAATTGTTATCCGCTCACAATTCCACACAACATACGAGCCGG
AAGCATAAAGTGTAAAGCCTGGGGTGCCTAATGAGTGAGCTAACTCACATTAATTGCGTTGCGCTCACTG
CCCGCTTTCCAGTCGGGAAACCTGTCGTGCCAGCTGCATTAATGAATCGGCCAACGCGCGGGGAGAGGCG
GTTTGCGTATTGGGCGCTCTTCCGCTTCCTCGCTCACTGACTCGCTGCGCTCGGTCGTTCGGCTGCGGCG
AGCGGTATCAGCTCACTCAAAGGCGGTAATACGGTTATCCACAGAATCAGGGGATAACGCAGGAAAGAAC
ATGTGAGCAAAAGGCCAGCAAAAGGCCAGGAACCGTAAAAAGGCCGCGTTGCTGGCGTTTTTCCATAGGC
TCCGCCCCCCTGACGAGCATCACAAAAATCGACGCTCAAGTCAGAGGTGGCGAAACCCGACAGGACTATA
AAGATACCAGGCGTTTCCCCCTGGAAGCTCCCTCGTGCGCTCTCCTGTTCCGACCCTGCCGCTTACCGGA
TACCTGTCCGCCTTTCTCCCTTCGGGAAGCGTGGCGCTTTCTCATAGCTCACGCTGTAGGTATCTCAGTT
CGGTGTAGGTCGTTCGCTCCAAGCTGGGCTGTGTGCACGAACCCCCCGTTCAGCCCGACCGCTGCGCCTT
ATCCGGTAACTATCGTCTTGAGTCCAACCCGGTAAGACACGACTTATCGCCACTGGCAGCAGCCACTGGT
AACAGGATTAGCAGAGCGAGGTATGTAGGCGGTGCTACAGAGTTCTTGAAGTGGTGGCCTAACTACGGCT
ACACTAGAAGAACAGTATTTGGTATCTGCGCTCTGCTGAAGCCAGTTACCTTCGGAAAAAGAGTTGGTAG
CTCTTGATCCGGCAAACAAACCACCGCTGGTAGCGGTGGTTTTTTTGTTTGCAAGCAGCAGATTACGCGC
AGAAAAAAAGGATCTCAAGAAGATCCTTTGATCTTTTCTACGGGGTCTGACGCTCAGTGGAACGAAAACT
CACGTTAAGGGATTTTGGTCATGAGATTATCAAAAAGGATCTTCACCTAGATCCTTTTAAATTAAAAATG
AAGTTTTAAATCAATCTAAAGTATATATGAGTAAACTTGGTCTGACAGTTACCAATGCTTAATCAGTGAG
GCACCTATCTCAGCGATCTGTCTATTTCGTTCATCCATAGTTGCCTGACTCCCCGTCGTGTAGATAACTA
CGATACGGGAGGGCTTACCATCTGGCCCCAGTGCTGCAATGATACCGCGAGACCCACGCTCACCGGCTCC
AGATTTATCAGCAATAAACCAGCCAGCCGGAAGGGCCGAGCGCAGAAGTGGTCCTGCAACTTTATCCGCC
TCCATCCAGTCTATTAATTGTTGCCGGGAAGCTAGAGTAAGTAGTTCGCCAGTTAATAGTTTGCGCAACG
TTGTTGCCATTGCTACAGGCATCGTGGTGTCACGCTCGTCGTTTGGTATGGCTTCATTCAGCTCCGGTTC
CCAACGATCAAGGCGAGTTACATGATCCCCCATGTTGTGCAAAAAAGCGGTTAGCTCCTTCGGTCCTCCG
ATCGTTGTCAGAAGTAAGTTGGCCGCAGTGTTATCACTCATGGTTATGGCAGCACTGCATAATTCTCTTA
CTGTCATGCCATCCGTAAGATGCTTTTCTGTGACTGGTGAGTACTCAACCAAGTCATTCTGAGAATAGTG
TATGCGGCGACCGAGTTGCTCTTGCCCGGCGTCAATACGGGATAATACCGCGCCACATAGCAGAACTTTA
AAAGTGCTCATCATTGGAAAACGTTCTTCGGGGCGAAAACTCTCAAGGATCTTACCGCTGTTGAGATCCA
GTTCGATGTAACCCACTCGTGCACCCAACTGATCTTCAGCATCTTTTACTTTCACCAGCGTTTCTGGGTG
AGCAAAAACAGGAAGGCAAAATGCCGCAAAAAAGGGAATAAGGGCGACACGGAAATGTTGAATACTCATA
CTCTTCCTTTTTCAATATTATTGAAGCATTTATCAGGGTTATTGTCTCATGAGCGGATACATATTTGAAT
GTATTTAGAAAAATAAACAAATAGGGGTTCCGCGCACATTTCCCCGAAAAGTGCCACCTGATGCGGTGTG
AAATACCGCACAGATGCGTAAGGAGAAAATACCGCATCAGGAAATTGTAAGCGTTAATATTTTGTTAAAA
TTCGCGTTAAATTTTTGTTAAATCAGCTCATTTTTTAACCAATAGGCCGAAATCGGCAAAATCCCTTATA
AATCAAAAGAATAGACCGAGATAGGGT
[37 nt withheld, positions 3318-3354]
AAAGAACGTGGACTCCAACGTCAAAGG
[49 nt withheld, positions 3382-3430]
T
[91 nt withheld, positions 3432-3522]
G
[124 nt withheld, positions 3524-3647]
CCATTCGCCATTCAGGCTGCGCAACTGTTGGGAAGGGCGATCGGTGCGGGCCTCTTCGCTATTACGCCAG
CTGGCGAAAGGGGGATGTGCTGCAAGGCGATTAAGTTGGGTAACGCCAGGGTTTTCCCAGTCACGACGTT
GTAAAACGACGGCCAGTGAATTGTAATACGACTCACTATA
