>Addgene plasmid #74341 | pISH-Cux1 | depositor partial sequence | sequence record 140217 | insert
CTCAGAAAGCACTCCAAAGACCTCTGCCAGCTGCAGCCCTGCCCCTGAGTCCCCAATGAGTTCCAGCGAA
TCTGTGAAGAGTCTCACCGAGCTGGTCCAGCAGCCCTGTCCCGCCATTGAGACCAGTAAAGAAGGCAAAC
CACCAGAGCCCAGCGACCCGCCTGCCTCAGACTCCCAGCCCACAACACCGCTGCCTCTCTCTGGACACTC
AGCCCTCAGCATCCAAGAATTAGTAGCCATGTCTCCTGAGCTGGACACGTATGGCATAACCAAGAGGGTC
AAAGAGGTGCTGACAGACAACAACCTCGGTCAGCGCTTATTTGGGGAGACCATTTTGGGGCTCACCCAGG
GTTCTGTCTCCGACCTCCTTGCCCGCCCAAAGCCTTGGCATAAGCTTAGTCTGAAAGGACGGGAACCCTT
TGTCCGCATGCAGCTATGGCTGAACGACCCCAACAATGTGGAGAAGCTGATGGATATGAAGCGGATGGAG
AAGAAAGCCTACATGAAGAGGCGACACAGCTCTGTCAGTGACAGTCAGCCTTGTGAGCCCCCCTCTGTGG
GTATTGACTATAGCCAAGGCGCCAGCCCCCAGCCACAACACCAGCTGAAGAAACCTCGAGTGGTGCTGGC
TCCAGAGGAGAAGGAAGCGCTGAAGCGAGCATATCAGCAGAAGCCATACCCATCACCAAAAACCATCGAG
GAACTTGCCACACAACTCAACCTGAAGACCAGCACCGTCATCAACTGGTTCCATAATTACAGGTCTCGGA
TCCGCAGAGAACTGTTCATTGAGGAGATTCAAGCTGGAAG
