>Addgene plasmid #74341 | pISH-Cux1 | addgene partial sequence | sequence record 141780 | T7 5'-TAATACGACTCACTATAGGG-3'
CGGCCGCGGGAATTCGATTCTCAGAAAGCACTCCAAAGACCTCTGCCAGCTGCAGCCCTGCCCCTGAGTC
CCCAATGAGTTCCAGCGAATCTGTGAAGAGTCTCACCGAGCTGGTCCAGCAGCCCTGTCCCGCCATTGAG
ACCAGTAAAGAAGGCAAACCACCAGAGCCCAGCGACCCGCCTGCCTCAGACTCCCAGCCCACAACACCGC
TGCCTCTCTCTGGACACTCAGCCCTCAGCATCCAAGAATTAGTAGCCATGTCTCCTGAGCTGGACACGTA
TGGCATAACCAAGAGGGTCAAAGAGGTGCTGACAGACAACAACCTCGGTCAGCGCTTATTTGGGGAGACC
ATTTTGGGGCTCACCCAGGGTTCTGTCTCCGACCTCCTTGCCCGCCCAAAGCCTTGGCATAAGCTTAGTC
TGAAAGGACGGGAACCCTTTGTCCGCATGCAGCTATGGCTGAACGACCCCAACAATGTGGAGAAGCTGAT
GGATATGAAGCGGATGGAGAAGAAAGCCTACATGAAGAGGCGACACAGCTCTGTCAGTGACAGTCAGCCT
TGTGAGCCCCCCTCTGTGGGTATTGACTATAGCCAAGGCGCCAGCCCCCAGCCACAACACCAGCTGAAGA
AACCTCGAGTGGTGCTGGCTCCAGAGGAGAAGGAAGCGCTGAAGCGAGCATATCAGCAGAAGCCATACCC
ATCACCAAAAACCATCGAGGAACTTGCCACACAACTCAACCTGAAGACCAGCACCGTCATCAACTGGTTC
CATAATTACAGGTCTCGGATCCGCAGAGAACTGTTCATTGAGGAGATTCAAGCTGGAAGAATCACTAGTG
AATTCGCGGCCGCCTGCAGGTCGACCATATGGGAGAGCTCCCAACGCGTTGGATGCATAGCTTGAGTATT
CTATAGTGTCACTAATACTGGGTAT
