>Addgene plasmid #74341 | pISH-Cux1 | addgene partial sequence | sequence record 141781 | SP6 5'-ATTTAGGTGACACTATAG-3'
CTCTCCCATATGGTCGACCTGCAGGCGGCCGCGAATTCACTAGTGATTCTTCCAGCTTGAATCTCCTCAA
TGAACAGTTCTCTGCGGATCCGAGACCTGTAATTATGGAACCAGTTGATGACGGTGCTGGTCTTCAGGTT
GAGTTGTGTGGCAAGTTCCTCGATGGTTTTTGGTGATGGGTATGGCTTCTGCTGATATGCTCGCTTCAGC
GCTTCCTTCTCCTCTGGAGCCAGCACCACTCGAGGTTTCTTCAGCTGGTGTTGTGGCTGGGGGCTGGCGC
CTTGGCTATAGTCAATACCCACAGAGGGGGGCTCACAAGGCTGACTGTCACTGACAGAGCTGTGTCGCCT
CTTCATGTAGGCTTTCTTCTCCATCCGCTTCATATCCATCAGCTTCTCCACATTGTTGGGGTCGTTCAGC
CATAGCTGCATGCGGACAAAGGGTTCCCGTCCTTTCAGACTAAGCTTATGCCAAGGCTTTGGGCGGGCAA
GGAGGTCGGAGACAGAACCCTGGGTGAGCCCCAAAATGGTCTCCCCAAATAAGCGCTGACCGAGGTTGTT
GTCTGTCAGCACCTCTTTGACCCTCTTGGTTATGCCATACGTGTCCAGCTCAGGAGACATGGCTACTAAT
TCTTGGATGCTGAGGGCTGAGTGTCCAGAGAGAGGCAGCGGTGTTGTGGGCTGGGAGTCTGAGGCAGGCG
GGTCGCTGGGCTCTGGTGGTTTGCCTTCTTTACTGGTCTCAATGGCGGGACAGGGCTGCTGGACCAGCTC
GGTGAGACTCTTCACAGATTCGCTGGAACTCATTGGGGACTCAGGGGCAGGGCTGCAGCTGGCAGAGGTC
TTTGGAGTGCTTTCTGAGAATCGAATTCCCGCGG
